Addgene plasmid #61967: pNAS1B split mCherry N-MESVD/TRAP(RK)-C
Purpose: Duet plasmid for weak split mCherry assembly (as compared to N-ME(pS)VD/TRAP(RK)-C). N-mCherry is fused to the peptide MESVD
Depositing lab: Lynne Regan. Depositing organization: Yale University. Publication: Designed Phosphoprotein Recognition in Escherichia coli. Sawyer N, Gassaway BM, Haimovich AD, Isaacs FJ, Rinehart J, Regan L. ACS Chem Biol. 2014 Nov 21;9(11):2502-7. doi: 10.1021/cb500658w. Epub 2014 Oct 6. PubMed 25272187.
Backbone
  Vector backbone: pNAS1B
  Backbone size w/o insert (bp): 3937
  Total vector size (bp): 5113
  Vector type: Bacterial Expression
Growth in bacteria
  Bacterial resistance: Ampicillin, 100 μg/mL
  Growth temperature: 37°C
  Growth strain: DH10B
  Growth instructions: Please refer to Sawyer et al. (2014) ACS Chem. Biol. 9: 2502-7 for details about the required strains and growth conditions for performing the split mCherry assembly assay.
  Copy number: Low Copy
Gene/Insert 1
  Gene/Insert name: N-mCherry-MESVD (alt name: N-MESVD)
  Insert size (bp): 531
  Promoter: PLtetO
  Cloning method: Restriction Enzyme; 5′ cloning site KpnI (not destroyed); 3′ cloning site HindIII (not destroyed)
  Sequencing primers: 5′ 5'-GATACTGAGCACATCAGCAGGACG-3'; 3′ 5'-GTAAGCCAGTATACACTCCGCTAGC-3'
Gene/Insert 2
  Gene/Insert name: TRAP(RK)-C-mCherry (alt names: TRAP(RK)-C; RK-C)
  Promoter: PBAD
  Cloning method: Restriction Enzyme; 5′ cloning site AatII (not destroyed); 3′ cloning site SacI (not destroyed)
  Sequencing primers: 5′ 5'-CCTACCTGACGCTTTTTATCGCAACTC-3'
Terms and licenses: Academic/Nonprofit Terms; Industry Terms: Not Available to Industry
How to cite: pNAS1B split mCherry N-MESVD/TRAP(RK)-C was a gift from Lynne Regan (Addgene plasmid # 61967 ; http://n2t.net/addgene:61967 ; RRID:Addgene_61967)
