[The description below was written by a language model from this plasmid's Addgene catalogue record and pLannotate feature annotations shown in this document.]
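Description:
pNAS1B split mCherry N-MESVD/TRAP(RK)-C is a 5.1 kb bacterial "duet" expression plasmid that produces both halves of a split mCherry reporter from a single vector in E. coli. It replicates from a p15A origin, which fits the low copy number in the record and allows it to coexist with ColE1-type plasmids. Selection is with ampicillin, through a β-lactamase gene driven by its own promoter.

The two expression cassettes are under independent control. In the first, the PLtetO-1 promoter (a lambda PL derivative carrying tet operator sites) drives the N-terminal mCherry fragment fused to the peptide MESVD, followed by an rrnB T1 terminator. In the second, the arabinose-inducible araBAD promoter, with its divergently transcribed regulator araC, drives TRAP(RK) fused to the C-terminal mCherry fragment, followed by the rrnB T1 and T2 terminators. The annotation software labels the two fluorescent protein fragments as related Discosoma-derived variants, but they correspond to the mCherry halves named in the record. The TRAP(RK) module matches a fragment of human STIP1, a co-chaperone that links HSC70 and HSP90, so the binding domain appears to derive from that protein.

Fluorescence is restored when binding of the peptide to the TRAP module brings the two mCherry fragments together. According to the record, this version gives only weak assembly compared with the companion construct in which the serine of the peptide is phosphorylated. It therefore serves as the non-phosphorylated comparison in an assay of designed phosphoprotein recognition in E. coli. The record notes that the assay needs particular strains and conditions but does not detail them.
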