Features (pLannotate 1.2.2; 15 found; start..end, strand, type, name):
      7..80      +  promoter       PLtetO-1 promoter: modified phage lambda PL promoter with tet operator sites (Lutz and Bujard, 1997)
    117..608     +  CDS            RDSmCherry0.1 (fragment): RDSmCherry0.1 is a basic (constitutively fluorescent) red fluorescent protein published in 2017, derived from Discosoma sp..
    669..755     +  terminator     rrnB T1 terminator: Escherichia coli rrnB; transcription terminator T1 from the E. coli rrnB gene
    775..801     +  misc_feature   bom (fragment): basis of mobility region from pBR322
    900..955     -  rep_origin     RSF ori (fragment): Plasmids containing the RSF 1030 origin of replication can be propagated in E. coli cells that contain additional plasmids with compatible origins.
   1043..1588    -  rep_origin     p15A ori: Plasmids containing the medium-copy-number p15A origin of replication can be propagated in E. coli cells that contain a second plasmid with the ColE1 origin.
   1736..2614    -  CDS            araC: L-arabinose regulatory protein; araC
   2641..2925    +  promoter       araBAD promoter: araBAD; promoter of the L-arabinose operon of E. coli; the araC regulatory gene is transcribed in the opposite direction (Guzman et al., 1995)
   2966..3346    +  CDS            STIP1 (fragment): STIP1_HUMAN - Experimental evidence at protein level: Swiss-Prot protein existence level 1. Acts as a co-chaperone for HSP90AA1 (PubMed:27353360). Mediates the association of the molecular chaperones HSPA8/HSC70 and HSP90 (By similarity). From Homo sapiens (Human).
   3368..3598    +  CDS            Blue102 (fragment): Blue102 is a fluorescent protein published in 2010, derived from Discosoma sp..
   3696..3811    +  ncRNA          5S rRNA: Accession: RF00001 - 5S ribosomal RNA
   3815..3901    +  terminator     rrnB T1 terminator: Escherichia coli rrnB; transcription terminator T1 from the E. coli rrnB gene
   3993..4020    +  terminator     rrnB T2 terminator: transcription terminator T2 from the E. coli rrnB gene
   4050..4113    +  promoter       AmpR promoter: bla
   4114..4974    +  CDS            AmpR: β-lactamase; bla; confers resistance to ampicillin, carbenicillin, and related antibiotics
>Addgene plasmid #61967 | pNAS1B split mCherry N-MESVD/TRAP(RK)-C | depositor full sequence | sequence record 101266 | pNAS1B split mCherry N-MESVD/TRAP(RK)-C sequence 5113 bps
AGATCTTCCCTATCAGTGATAGAGATTGACATCCCTATCAGTGATAGAGATACTGAGCACATCAGCAGGA
CGCACTGACCGAATTCATTAAAGAGGAGAAAGGTACCATGGCATCCGTGAGCAAGGGCGAGGAGGATAAC
ATGGCCATCATCAAGGAGTTCATGCGCTTCAAGGTGCACATGGAGGGCTCCGTGAACGGCCACGAGTTCG
AGATCGAGGGCGAGGGCGAGGGCCGCCCCTACGAGGGCACCCAGACCGCCAAGCTGAAGGTGACCAAGGG
TGGCCCCCTGCCCTTCGCCTGGGACATCCTGTCCCCTCAGTTCATGTACGGCTCCAAGGCCTACGTGAAG
CACCCCGCCGACATCCCCGACTACTTGAAGCTGTCCTTCCCCGAGGGCTTCAAGTGGGAGCGCGTGATGA
ACTTCGAGGACGGCGGCGTGGTGACCGTGACCCAGGACTCCTCCCTGCAGGACGGCGAGTTCATCTACAA
GGTGAAGCTGCGCGGCACCAACTTCCCCTCCGACGGCCCCGTAATGCAGAAGAAGACCATGGGCTGGGAG
GCCTCCTCCGAGCGGATGTACCCCGAGGACGGTGGCTCTGGCTCTGGGTCGACTGGTATGGAAAGCGTGG
ATTAATGAAAGCTTCATGGTACGCGTGCTGCCAGGCATCAAATAAAACGAAAGGCTCAGTCGAAAGACTG
GGCCTTTCGTTTTATCTGTTGTTTGTCGGTGAACGCTCTCCTGAGTAGGACAAATCCGCCGCCCTCCTAG
GATCAGCGCTAGCGGAGTGTATACTGGCTTACTATGTTGGCACTGATGAGGGTGTCAGTGAAGTGCTTCA
TGTGGCAGGAGAAAAAAGGCTGCACCGGTGCGTCAGCAGAATATGTGATACAGGATATATTCCGCTTCCT
CGCTCACTGACTCGCTACGCTCGGTCGTTCGACTGCGGCGAGCGGAAATGGCTTACGAACGGGGCGGAGA
TTTCCTGGAAGATGCCAGGAAGATACTTAACAGGGAAGTGAGAGGGCCGCGGCAAAGCCGTTTTTCCATA
GGCTCCGCCCCCCTGACAAGCATCACGAAATCTGACGCTCAAATCAGTGGTGGCGAAACCCGACAGGACT
ATAAAGATACCAGGCGTTTCCCCCTGGCGGCTCCCTCGTGCGCTCTCCTGTTCCTGCCTTTCGGTTTACC
GGTGTCATTCCGCTGTTATGGCCGCGTTTGTCTCATTCCACGCCTGACACTCAGTTCCGGGTAGGCAGTT
CGCTCCAAGCTGGACTGTATGCACGAACCCCCCGTTCAGTCCGACCGCTGCGCCTTATCCGGTAACTATC
GTCTTGAGTCCAACCCGGAAAGACATGCAAAAGCACCACTGGCAGCAGCCACTGGTAATTGATTTAGAGG
AGTTAGTCTTGAAGTCATGCGCCGGTTAAGGCTAAACTGAAAGGACAAGTTTTGGTGACTGCGCTCCTCC
AAGCCAGTTACCTCGGTTCAAAGAGTTGGTAGCTCAGAGAACCTTCGAAAAACCGCCCTGCAAGGCGGTT
TTTTCGTTTTCAGAGCAAGAGATTACGCGCAGACCAAAACGATCTCAAGAAGATCATCTTATTAACTGCA
GAGATCAATTCGCGCGCGAAGGCGAAGCGGCATGCTGCATAATGTGCCTGTCAAATGGACGAAGCAGGGA
TTCTGCAAACCCTATGCTACTCCGTCAAGCCGTCAATTGTCTGATTCGTTACCAATTATGACAACTTGAC
GGCTACATCATTCACTTTTTCTTCACAACCGGCACGGAACTCGCTCGGGCTGGCCCCGGTGCATTTTTTA
AATACCCGCGAGAAATAGAGTTGATCGTCAAAACCAACATTGCGACCGACGGTGGCGATAGGCATCCGGG
TGGTGCTCAAAAGCAGCTTCGCCTGGCTGATACGTTGGTCCTCGCGCCAGCTTAAGACGCTAATCCCTAA
CTGCTGGCGGAAAAGATGTGACAGACGCGACGGCGACAAGCAAACATGCTGTGCGACGCTGGCGATATCA
AAATTGCTGTCTGCCAGGTGATCGCTGATGTACTGACAAGCCTCGCGTACCCGATTATCCATCGGTGGAT
GGAGCGACTCGTTAATCGCTTCCATGCGCCGCAGTAACAATTGCTCAAGCAGATTTATCGCCAGCAGCTC
CGAATAGCGCCCTTCCCCTTGCCCGGCGTTAATGATTTGCCCAAACAGGTCGCTGAAATGCGGCTGGTGC
GCTTCATCCGGGCGAAAGAACCCCGTATTGGCAAATATTGACGGCCAGTTAAGCCATTCATGCCAGTAGG
CGCGCGGACGAAAGTAAACCCACTGGTGATACCATTCGCGAGCCTCCGGATGACGACCGTAGTGATGAAT
CTCTCCTGGCGGGAACAGCAAAATATCACCCGGTCGGCAAACAAATTCTCGTCCCTGATTTTTCACCACC
CCCTGACCGCGAATGGTGAGATTGAGAATATAACCTTTCATTCCCAGCGGTCGGTCGATAAAAAAATCGA
GATAACCGTTGGCCTCAATCGGCGTTAAACCCGCCACCAGATGGGCATTAAACGAGTATCCCGGCAGCAG
GGGATCATTTTGCGCTTCAGCCATACTTTTCATACTCCCGCCATTCAGAGAAGAAACCAATTGTCCATAT
TGCATCAGACATTGCCGTCACTGCGTCTTTTACTGGCTCTTCTCGCTAACCAAACCGGTAACCCCGCTTA
TTAAAAGCATTCTGTAACAAAGCGGGACCAAAGCCATGACAAAAACGCGTAACAAAAGTGTCTATAATCA
CGGCAGAAAAGTCCACATTGATTATTTGCACGGCGTCACACTTTGCTATGCCATAGCATTTTTATCCATA
AGATTAGCGGATCCTACCTGACGCTTTTTATCGCAACTCTCTACTGTTTCTCCATACCCGTTTTTTGGGC
TAACAGGAGGAATGACGTCATGGCTAAGCAGGCACTGAAAGAAAAAGAGCTGGGGAACGATGCCTACAAG
AAGAAAGACTTTGACACAGCCTTGAAGCATTACGACAAAGCCAAGGAGCTGGACCCCACTAACATGACTT
ACATTACCAATCAAGCAGCGGTATACTTTGAAAAGGGCGACTACAATAAGTGCCGGGAGCTTTGTGAGAA
GGCCATTGAAGTGGGGAGAGAAAACCGAGAAGACTATCGACAGATTGCCAAAGCATATGCTCGAATTGGC
AACTCCTACTTCAAAGAAGAAAAGTACAAGGATGCCATCCATTTCTATAACAAGTCTCTGGCAGAACACC
GACGCCCAAAAGTGCTCAAGAAATGCCAGCAGGCAGAGAAAATCCTGAAGGAGCAAGCGGCCGCAGGTGG
AAGCGGTGGCGCCCTGAAGGGCGAGATCAAGCAGAGGCTGAAGCTGAAGGACGGCGGCCACTACGACGCT
GAGGTCAAGACCACCTACAAGGCCAAGAAGCCCGTGCAGCTGCCCGGCGCCTACAACGTCAACATCAAGT
TGGACATCACCTCCCACAACGAGGACTACACCATCGTGGAACAGTACGAACGCGCCGAGGGCCGCCACTC
CACCGGCGGCATGGACGAGCTGTACAAGTGATAAGAGCTCTTGGCTGTTTTGGCGGATGAGAGAAGATTT
TCAGCCTGATACAGATTAAATCAGAACGCAGAAGCGGTCTGATAAAACAGAATTTGCCTGGCGGCAGTAG
CGCGGTGGTCCCACCTGACCCCATGCCGAACTCAGAAGTGAAACGCCGTAGCGCCGATGGTAGTGTGGGG
TCTCCCCATGCGAGAGTAGGGAACTGCCAGGCATCAAATAAAACGAAAGGCTCAGTCGAAAGACTGGGCC
TTTCGTTTTATCTGTTGTTTGTCGGTGAACGCTCTCCTGAGTAGGACAAATCCGCCGGGAGCGGATTTGA
ACGTTGCGAAGCAACGGCCCGGAGGGTGGCGGGCAGGACGCCCGCCATAAACTGCCAGGCATCAAATTAA
GCAGAAGGCCATCCTGACGGATGGCCTTTTTGCGTTTCTACAAACTCCTCGAGTTCAAATATGTATCCGC
TCATGAGACAATAACCCTGATAAATGCTTCAATAATATTGAAAAAGGAAGAGTATGAGTATTCAACATTT
CCGTGTCGCCCTTATTCCCTTTTTTGCGGCATTTTGCCTTCCTGTTTTTGCTCACCCAGAAACGCTGGTG
AAAGTAAAAGATGCTGAAGATCAGTTGGGTGCACGAGTGGGTTACATCGAACTGGATCTCAACAGCGGTA
AGATCCTTGAGAGTTTTCGCCCCGAAGAACGTTTTCCAATGATGAGCACTTTTAAAGTTCTGCTATGTGG
CGCGGTATTATCCCGTGTTGACGCCGGGCAAGAGCAACTCGGTCGCCGCATACACTATTCTCAGAATGAC
TTGGTTGAGTACTCACCAGTCACAGAAAAGCATCTTACGGATGGCATGACAGTAAGAGAATTATGCAGTG
CTGCCATAACCATGAGTGATAACACTGCGGCCAACTTACTTCTGACAACGATCGGAGGACCGAAGGAGCT
AACCGCTTTTTTGCACAACATGGGGGATCATGTAACTCGCCTTGATCGTTGGGAACCGGAGCTGAATGAA
GCCATACCAAACGACGAGCGTGACACCACGATGCCTGTAGCAATGGCAACAACGTTGCGCAAACTATTAA
CTGGCGAACTACTTACTCTAGCTTCCCGGCAACAATTAATAGACTGGATGGAGGCGGATAAAGTTGCAGG
ACCACTTCTGCGCTCGGCCCTTCCGGCTGGCTGGTTTATTGCTGATAAATCTGGAGCCGGTGAGCGTGGG
TCTCGCGGTATCATTGCAGCACTGGGGCCAGATGGTAAGCCCTCCCGTATCGTAGTTATCTACACGACGG
GGAGTCAGGCAACTATGGATGAACGAAATAGACAGATCGCTGAGATAGGTGCCTCACTGATTAAGCATTG
GTAACTGTCAGACCAAGTTTACTCATATATACTTTAGATTGATTTAAAACTTCATTTTTAATTTAAAAGG
ATCTAGGTGAAGATCCTTTTTGATAATCTCATGACCAAAATCCCTTAACGTGAGTTTTCGTTCCACTGAG
CGA
