>Addgene plasmid #61967 | pNAS1B split mCherry N-MESVD/TRAP(RK)-C | addgene partial sequence | sequence record 104369 | pALEX-Seq2 5'-GTGCCTCACTGATTAAGCATTG-3'
AACTTCATTTTTAATTTAAAAGGATCTAGGTGAAGATCCTTTTTGATAATCTCATGACCAAAATCCCTTA
ACGTGAGTTTTCGTTCCACTGAGCGAAGATCTTCCCTATCAGTGATAGAGATTGACATCCCTATCAGTGA
TAGAGATACTGAGCACATCAGCAGGACGCACTGACCGAATTCATTAAAGAGGAGAAAGGTACCATGGCAT
CCGTGAGCAAGGGCGAGGAGGATAACATGGCCATCATCAAGGAGTTCATGCGCTTCAAGGTGCACATGGA
GGGCTCCGTGAACGGCCACGAGTTCGAGATCGAGGGCGAGGGCGAGGGCCGCCCCTACGAGGGCACCCAG
ACCGCCAAGCTGAAGGTGACCAAGGGTGGCCCCCTGCCCTTCGCCTGGGACATCCTGTCCCCTCAGTTCA
TGTACGGCTCCAAGGCCTACGTGAAGCACCCCGCCGACATCCCCGACTACTTGAAGCTGTCCTTCCCCGA
GGGCTTCAAGTGGGAGCGCGTGATGAACTTCGAGGACGGCGGCGTGGTGACCGTGACCCAGGACTCCTCC
CTGCAGGACGGCGAGTTCATCTACAAGGTGAAGCTGCGCGGCACCAACTTCCCCTCCGACGGCCCCGTAA
TGCAGAAGAAGACCATGGGCTGGGAGGCCTCCTCCGAGCGGATGTACCCCGAGGACGGTGGCTCTGGCTC
TGGGTCGACTGGTATGGAAAGCGTGGATTAATGAAAGCTTCATGGTACGCGTGCTGCCAGGCATCAAATA
AAACGAAAGGCTCAGTCGAAAGACTGGGCCTTTCGTTTTATCTGTTGTTTGTCGGTGAACGCTCTCCTGA
GTAGGACAAATCC
