>Addgene plasmid #61967 | pNAS1B split mCherry N-MESVD/TRAP(RK)-C | addgene partial sequence | sequence record 104557 | pBAD-F 5'-ATGCCATAGCATTTTTATCC-3'
ACTCTCTACTGTTTCTCCATACCCGTTTTTTGGGCTAACAGGAGGAATGACGTCATGGCTAAGCAGGCAC
TGAAAGAAAAAGAGCTGGGGAACGATGCCTACAAGAAGAAAGACTTTGACACAGCCTTGAAGCATTACGA
CAAAGCCAAGGAGCTGGACCCCACTAACATGACTTACATTACCAATCAAGCAGCGGTATACTTTGAAAAG
GGCGACTACAATAAGTGCCGGGAGCTTTGTGAGAAGGCCATTGAAGTGGGGAGAGAAAACCGAGAAGACT
ATCGACAGATTGCCAAAGCATATGCTCGAATTGGCAACTCCTACTTCAAAGAAGAAAAGTACAAGGATGC
CATCCATTTCTATAACAAGTCTCTGGCAGAACACCGACGCCCAAAAGTGCTCAAGAAATGCCAGCAGGCA
GAGAAAATCCTGAAGGAGCAAGCGGCCGCAGGTGGAAGCGGTGGCGCCCTGAAGGGCGAGATCAAGCAGA
GGCTGAAGCTGAAGGACGGCGGCCACTACGACGCTGAGGTCAAGACCACCTACAAGGCCAAGAAGCCCGT
GCAGCTGCCCGGCGCCTACAACGTCAACATCAAGTTGGACATCACCTCCCACAACGAGGACTACACCATC
GTGGAACAGTACGAACGCGCCGAGGGCCGCCACTCCACCGGCGGCATGGACGAGCTGTACAAGTGATAAG
AGCTCTTGGCTGTTTTGGCGGATGAGAGAAGATTTTCAGCCTGATACAGATTAAATCAGAACGCAGAAGC
GGTCTGATAA
